Addgene plasmid #59758: pCAG_smFP V5
Purpose: encodes multiple copies of an epitope tag V5
Depositing lab: Loren Looger. Depositing organization: HHMI, Janelia Research Campus. Publication: High-performance probes for light and electron microscopy. Viswanathan S, Williams ME, Bloss EB, Stasevich TJ, Speer CM, Nern A, Pfeiffer BD, Hooks BM, Li WP, English BP, Tian T, Henry GL, Macklin JJ, Patel R, Gerfen CR, Zhuang X, Wang Y, Rubin GM, Looger LL. Nat Methods. 2015 Jun;12(6):568-76. doi: 10.1038/nmeth.3365. Epub 2015 Apr 27. PubMed 25915120.
Backbone
  Vector backbone: pCAG
  Vector type: Mammalian Expression
Growth in bacteria
  Bacterial resistance: Ampicillin, 100 μg/mL
  Growth temperature: 37°C
  Growth strain: XL1 Blue
  Copy number: High Copy
Gene/Insert
  Gene/Insert name: smFP _V5
  Species: Synthetic
  Promoter: CAG
  Cloning method: Restriction Enzyme; 5′ cloning site NotI (not destroyed); 3′ cloning site AgeI (not destroyed)
  Sequencing primers: 5′ GGTTCGGCTTCTGGCGTGTGACC; 3′ ttaaagcagcgtatccacat
Terms and licenses: Academic/Nonprofit Terms; Industry Terms: Not Available to Industry
How to cite: pCAG_smFP V5 was a gift from Loren Looger (Addgene plasmid # 59758 ; http://n2t.net/addgene:59758 ; RRID:Addgene_59758)
