[The description below was written by a language model from this plasmid's Addgene catalogue record and pLannotate feature annotations shown in this document.]
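Description:
pCAG_smFP V5 is a 7.2 kb mammalian expression plasmid built on the pCAG backbone. It carries a synthetic "spaghetti monster" fluorescent protein (smFP) insert whose stated purpose is to present multiple copies of the V5 epitope tag. It is propagated in E. coli as a high-copy plasmid through a ColE1/pUC-type origin and selected with ampicillin via the β-lactamase gene and its own promoter. An SV40 origin with a fragment of the SV40 early promoter is also annotated, which could allow episomal replication in cells expressing large T antigen. Remnants of lac regulatory elements (CAP site, lac promoter and operator, lacI fragments) and a T3 promoter appear to be leftovers from the cloning vector.

The expression cassette lies on the reverse strand and is driven by the composite CAG promoter: the CMV immediate-early enhancer, the chicken β-actin promoter and the chicken β-actin/rabbit β-globin chimeric intron, which together give strong constitutive expression in many mammalian cell types. The insert was cloned between NotI and AgeI. The annotation software recognises it as a GFP-family coding sequence (matched as a partial vsfGFP-9 hit) preceded by a V5 tag fragment. Only one V5 fragment is explicitly annotated, so the number and placement of the epitope copies cannot be read from the feature table. Downstream of the coding region are a second short chimeric intron, a WPRE that enhances transcript stability and expression, and bGH and rabbit β-globin polyadenylation signals. According to the associated publication title, such constructs serve as high-performance, antibody-detectable probes for light and electron microscopy.
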