Features (pLannotate 1.2.2; 25 found; start..end, strand, type, name):
      2..56      +  CDS            lacI (fragment): lac repressor; lacI; The lac repressor binds to the lac operator to inhibit transcription in E. coli. This inhibition can be relieved by adding lactose or isopropyl-β-D-thiogalactopyranoside (IPTG).
     58..192     -  polyA_signal   SV40 poly(A) signal: SV40 polyadenylation signal
    212..347     -  rep_origin     SV40 ori: SV40 origin of replication
    371..393     -  promoter       SV40 promoter (fragment): SV40 enhancer and early promoter
    400..439     +  CDS            lacI (fragment): lac repressor; lacI; The lac repressor binds to the lac operator to inhibit transcription in E. coli. This inhibition can be relieved by adding lactose or isopropyl-β-D-thiogalactopyranoside (IPTG).
    452..473     +  protein_bind   CAP binding site: CAP binding activates transcription in the presence of cAMP. E. coli catabolite activator protein
    488..518     +  promoter       lac promoter: promoter for the E. coli lac operon
    526..542     +  protein_bind   lac operator: The lac repressor binds to the lac operator to inhibit transcription in E. coli. This inhibition can be relieved by adding lactose or isopropyl-β-D-thiogalactopyranoside (IPTG). lac repressor encoded by lacI
    927..982     -  polyA_signal   β-globin poly(A) signal: rabbit β-globin polyadenylation signal (Gil and Proudfoot, 1987)
   1053..1127    -  CDS            HBB (fragment): HBB_PONPY - Experimental evidence at transcript level: Swiss-Prot protein existence level 2. Involved in oxygen transport from the lung to the various peripheral tissues. From Pongo pygmaeus (Bornean orangutan).
   1186..1204    +  promoter       T3 promoter: promoter for bacteriophage T3 RNA polymerase
   1300..1411    -  polyA_signal   bGH poly(A) signal: bovine growth hormone polyadenylation signal
   1424..1440    -  misc_feature   MCS (fragment): pUC18/19 multiple cloning site
   1444..2032    -  misc_feature   WPRE: woodchuck hepatitis virus posttranscriptional regulatory element
   2041..2173    -  intron         chimeric intron: chimera between introns from human β-globin and immunoglobulin heavy chain genes
   2369..3301    -  CDS            vsfGFP-9 (fragment): vsfGFP-9 is a basic (constitutively fluorescent) green fluorescent protein published in 2015, derived from Aequorea victoria. It has low acid sensitivity.
   3333..3355    -  CDS            V5 tag (fragment): epitope tag from simian virus 5
   3513..3529    -  misc_feature   MCS (fragment): multiple cloning site
   3529..3585    -  CDS            HBB (fragment): HBB_LEPEU - Experimental evidence at protein level: Swiss-Prot protein existence level 1. Involved in oxygen transport from the lung to the various peripheral tissues. From Lepus europaeus (European hare).
   3583..4599    -  intron         chimeric intron: chimera between introns from chicken β-actin and rabbit β-globin
   4600..4877    -  promoter       chicken β-actin promoter: No description available
   4879..5258    -  enhancer       CMV enhancer: human cytomegalovirus immediate early enhancer
   5289..5393    +  promoter       AmpR promoter: bla
   5394..6254    +  CDS            AmpR: β-lactamase; bla; confers resistance to ampicillin, carbenicillin, and related antibiotics
   6425..7013    +  rep_origin     ori: high-copy-number ColE1/pMB1/pBR322/pUC origin of replication
>Addgene plasmid #59758 | pCAG_smFP V5 | addgene full sequence | sequence record 140246 | Addgene NGS Result
AGCGCCCAATACGCAAACCGCCTCTCCCCGCGCGTTGGCCGATTCATTAATGCAGCGGATCCAGACATGA
TAAGATACATTGATGAGTTTGGACAAACCACAACTAGAATGCAGTGAAAAAAATGCTTTATTTGTGAAAT
TTGTGATGCTATTGCTTTATTTGTAACCATTATAAGCTGCAATAAACAAGTTAGCTTTTTGCAAAAGCCT
AGGCCTCCAAAAAAGCCTCCTCACTACTTCTGGAATAGCTCAGAGGCCGAGGCGGCCTCGGCCTCTGCAT
AAATAAAAAAAATTAGTCAGCCATGGGGCGGAGAATGGGCGGAACTGGGCGGAGTTAGGGGCGGGATGGG
CGGAGTTAGGGGCGGGACTATGGTTGCTGACTAATTGAGATGCGGATCCGCTGGCACGACAGGTTTCCCG
ACTGGAAAGCGGGCAGTGAGCGCAACGCAATTAATGTGAGTTAGCTCACTCATTAGGCACCCCAGGCTTT
ACACTTTATGCTTCCGGCTCGTATGTTGTGTGGAATTGTGAGCGGATAACAATTTCACACAGGAAACAGC
TATGACCATGATTACGCCAAGCTTGGGCTGCAGGTCGAGGGATCTCCATAAGAGAAGAGGGACAGCTATG
ACTGGGAGTAGTCAGGAGAGGAGGAAAAATCTGGCTAGTAAAACATGTAAGGAAAATTTTAGGGATGTTA
AAGAAAAAAATAACACAAAACAAAATATAAAAAAAATCTAACCTCAAGTCAAGGCTTTTCTATGGAATAA
GGAATGGACAGCAGGGGGCTGTTTCATATACTGATGACCTCTTTATAGCCAACCTTTGTTCATGGCAGCC
AGCATATGGGCATATGTTGCCAAACTCTAAACCAAATACTCATTCTGATGTTTTAAATGATTTGCCCTCC
CATATGTCCTTCCGAGTGAGAGACACAAAAAATTCCAACACACTATTGCAATGAAAATAAATTTCCTTTA
TTAGCCAGAAGTCAGATGCTCAAGGGGCTTCATGATGTCCCCATAATTTTTGGCAGAGGGAAAAAGATCT
CAGTGGTATTTGTGAGCCAGGGCATTGGCCACACCAGCCACCACCTTCTGATAGGCAGCCTGCACCTGAG
GAGTGAATTAGCGGATAACAATTTCACACAGGAAACAGCTATGACCATGATTACGCCAAGCGCGCAATTA
ACCCTCACTAAAGGGAACAAAAGCTGGGCTATTGTCTTCCCAATCCTCCCCCTTGCTGTCCTGCCCCACC
CCACCCCCCAGAATAGAATGACACCTACTCAGACAATGCGATGCAATTTCCTCATTTTATTAGGAAAGGA
CAGTGGGAGTGGCACCTTCCAGGGTCAAGGAAGGCACGGGGGAGGGGCAAACAACAGATGGCTGGCAACT
AGAAGGCACAGTCGAGGCTGATCGTACCGAGCTCGAATTCCAGGCGGGGAGGCGGCCCAAAGGGAGATCC
GACTCGTCTGAGGGCGAAGGCGAAGACGCGGAAGAGGCCGCAGAGCCGGCAGCAGGCCGCGGGAAGGAAG
GTCCGCTGGATTGAGGGCCGAAGGGACGTAGCAGAAGGACGTCCCGCGCAGAATCCAGGTGGCAACACAG
GCGAGCAGCCATGGAAAGGACGTCAGCTTCCCCGACAACACCACGGAATTGTCAGTGCCCAACAGCCGAG
CCCCTGTCCAGCAGCGGGCAAGGCAGGCGGCGATGAGTTCCGCCGTGGCAATAGGGAGGGGGAAAGCGAA
AGTCCCGGAAAGGAGCTGACAGGTGGTGGCAATGCCCCAACCAGTGGGGGTTGCGTCAGCAAACACAGTG
CACACCACGCCACGTTGCCTGACAACGGGCCACAACTCCTCATAAAGAGACAGCAACCAGGATTTATACA
AGGAGGAGAAAATGAAAGCCATACGGGAAGCAATAGCATGATACAAAGGCATTAAAGCAGCGTATCCACA
TAGCGTAAAAGGAGCAACATAGTTAAGAATACCAGTCAATCTTTCACAAATTTTGTAATCCAGAGGTTGA
TTGTCGACACCTGTGGAGAGAAAGGCAAAGTGGATGTCAGTAAGACCAATAGGTGCCTATCAGAAACGCA
AGAGTCTTCTCTGTCTCGACAAGCCCAGTTTCTATTGGTCTCCTTAAACCTGTCTTGTAACCTTGATACT
TACCTGCGGCCTCGACCTTAGCTATTCATCGGTACCTCGAGCACCGGTTTAGGTACTATCCAGTCCCAGC
AACGGGTTCGGGATGGGCTTGCCCTGCTGTTGCGTACTGTCGAGGCCCAACAGTGGATTTGGTATTGGCT
TTCCTTGTTGCTGAGTGCTGTCGAGGCCCAGCAAGGGATTTGGTATGGGCTTGCCTCCTTGGCCCTTGTA
CAGCTCGTCCATTCCCAACGTAATGCCGGCGGCGGTCACGAACTCCAACAACACCATGTGATCTCGTTTT
TCGTTTGGGTCCTTACTCAGAACGCTCTGAGTCGACAGATAGTGATTATCCGGCAACAGCACGGGGCCAT
CTCCGATCGGCGTATTCTGCTGATAGTGGTCCGCCAGTTGAACACTTCCATCGCCACCTGTCGAGTCGAG
GCCCAGCAGAGGGTTGGGGATTGGCTTGCCTTGCTGCTGGGTGCTATCCAGGCCGAGCAGGGGATTGGGT
ATCGGTTTGCCACCGCCTTGCTGGCCTCCGGTGCTGTCGAGTCCCAGCAAGGGGTTAGGGATGGGCTTTC
CCTGTTGCTGCGTGCTATCCAAGCCCAGCAGGGGATTCGGGATCGGCTTGCCACCACCTTCCACGTTGTG
CCGAATTTTGAAATTCGCCTTTATGCCGTTCTTCTGCTTGTCGGCAGTAATGTAGACGTTATGGCTGTTA
AAGTTGTATTCCAGCTTGTGACCCAGAATATTACCGTCTTCCTTGAAATCAATTCCCTTAAGTTCTATCC
TGTTCACCAAGGTGTCTCCCTCGAACTTCACCTCGGCTCGCGTCTTGTAAGTACCGTCATCTTTGAAACT
GATCGTCCGTTCCTGCACGTATCCCTCCGGCATAGCACTCTTAAAGAAGTCATGCTGCTTCATGTGGTCT
GGGTAACGGCTGAAACACTGGACTCCGCCACCCAGGGTTGTAACCAAGGTCGGCCACGGCACCGGCAGCT
TTCCCGTGGTGCATATAAACTTCAGCGTCAATTTTCCGTTGGTGGCATCTCCCTCTCCTTCTCCGCGCAC
ACTAAACTTGTGTCCGTTAACGTCACCGTCGAGCTCAACCAGAATTGGGACCACGCCGGTAAACAGTTCT
TCGCCCTTACTCACACCTTGGCCCGTGGAGTCCAGGCCCAACAGAGGGTTAGGGATAGGCTTACCTTGTT
GCTGTGTGCTATCCAGACCGAGAAGTGGGTTTGGAATGGGCTTACCCTGCTGCTGAGTACTATCAAGTCC
AAGGAGGGGGTTCGGTATAGGTTTTCCCATGGTGGCGGCCGCAATTGCGCTAGCCCGGGTCCGGAGATAT
CCAGCTGGCGCGCCGGGCCCGCGGTACCGAATTCTTTGCCAAAATGATGAGACAGCACAATAACCAGCAC
GTTGCCCAGGAGCTGTAGGAAAAAGAAGAAGGCATGAACATGGTTAGCAGAGGCTCTAGAGCCGCCGGTC
ACACGCCAGAAGCCGAACCCCGCCCTGCCCCGTCCCCCCCGAAGGCAGCCGTCCCCCCGCGGACAGCCCC
GAGGCTGGAGAGGGAGAAGGGGACGGCGGCGCGGCGACGCACGAAGGCCCTCCCCGCCCATTTCCTTCCT
GCCGGCGCCGCACCGCTTCGCCCCGCGCCCGCTAGAGGGGGTGCGGCGGCGCCTCCCAGATTTCGGCTCC
GCACAGATTTGGGACAAAGGAAGTCCCTGCGCCCTCTCGCACGATTACCATAAAAGGCAATGGCTGCGGC
TCGCCGCGCCTCGACAGCCGCCGGCGCTCCGGGGGCCGCCGCGCCCCTCCCCCGAGCCCTCCCCGGCCCG
AGGCGGCCCCGCCCCGCCCGGCACCCCCACCTGCCGCCACCCCCCGCCCGGCACGGCGAGCCCCGCGCCA
CGCCCCGTACGGAGCCCCGCACCCGAAGCCGGGCCGTGCTCAGCAACTCGGGGAGGGGGGTGCAGGGGGG
GTTGCAGCCCGACCGACGCGCCCACACCCCCTGCTCACCCCCCCACGCACACACCCCGCACGCAGCCTTT
GTTCCCCTCGCAGCCCCCCCCGCACCGCGGGGCACCGCCCCCGGCCGCGCTCCCCTCGCGCACACTGCGG
AGCGCACAAAGCCCCGCGCCGCGCCCGCAGCGCTCACAGCCGCCGGGCAGCGCGGAGCCGCACGCGGCGC
TCCCCACGCACACACACACGCACGCACCCCCCGAGCCGCTCCCCCCGCACAAAGGGCCCTCCCGGAGCCC
CTCAAGGCTTTCACGCAGCCACAGAAAAGAAACAAGCCGTCATTAAACCAAGCGCTAATTACAGCCCGGA
GGAGAAGGGCCGTCCCGCCCGCTCACCTGTGGGAGTAACGCGGTCAGTCAGAGCCGGGGCGGGCGGCGCG
AGGCGGCGGCGGAGCGGGGCACGGGGCGAAGGCAGCGCGCAGCGACTCCCGCCCGCCGCGCGCTTCGCTT
TTTATAGGGCCGCCGCCGCCGCCGCCTCGCCATAAAAGGAAACTTTCGGAGCGCGCCGCTCTGATTGGCT
GCCGCCGCACCTCTCCGCCTCGCCCCGCCCCGCCCCTCGCCCCGCCCCGCCCCGCCTGGCGCGCGCCCCC
CCCCCCCCCCCGCCCCCATCGCTGCACAAAATAATTAAAAAATAAATAAATACAAAATTGGGGGTGGGGA
GGGGGGGGAGATGGGGAGAGTGAAGCAGAACGTGGGGCTCACCTCGACCATGGTAATAGCGATGACTAAT
ACGTAGATGTACTGCCAAGTAGGAAAGTCCCATAAGGTCATGTACTGGGCATAATGCCAGGCGGGCCATT
TACCGTCATTGACGTCAATAGGGGGCGTACTTGGCATATGATACACTTGATGTACTGCCAAGTGGGCAGT
TTACCGTAAATACTCCACCCATTGACGTCAATGGAAAGTCCCTATTGGCGTTACTATGGGAACATACGTC
ATTATTGACGTCAATGGGCGGGGGTCGTTGGGCGGTCAGCCAGGCGGGCCATTTACCGTAAGTTATGTAA
CGCGGAACTCCATATATGGGCTATGAACTAATGACCCCGTAATTGATTACTATTAATAACTAGTCAATAA
TCAATGTCGACCCAGGTGGCACTTTTCGGGGAAATGTGCGCGGAACCCCTATTTGTTTATTTTTCTAAAT
ACATTCAAATATGTATCCGCTCATGAGACAATAACCCTGATAAATGCTTCAATAATATTGAAAAAGGAAG
AGTATGAGTATTCAACATTTCCGTGTCGCCCTTATTCCCTTTTTTGCGGCATTTTGCCTTCCTGTTTTTG
CTCACCCAGAAACGCTGGTGAAAGTAAAAGATGCTGAAGATCAGTTGGGTGCACGAGTGGGTTACATCGA
ACTGGATCTCAACAGCGGTAAGATCCTTGAGAGTTTTCGCCCCGAAGAACGTTTTCCAATGATGAGCACT
TTTAAAGTTCTGCTATGTGGCGCGGTATTATCCCGTATTGACGCCGGGCAAGAGCAACTCGGTCGCCGCA
TACACTATTCTCAGAATGACTTGGTTGAGTACTCACCAGTCACAGAAAAGCATCTTACGGATGGCATGAC
AGTAAGAGAATTATGCAGTGCTGCCATAACCATGAGTGATAACACTGCGGCCAACTTACTTCTGACAACG
ATCGGAGGACCGAAGGAGCTAACCGCTTTTTTGCACAACATGGGGGATCATGTAACTCGCCTTGATCGTT
GGGAACCGGAGCTGAATGAAGCCATACCAAACGACGAGCGTGACACCACGATGCCTGTAGCAATGGCAAC
AACGTTGCGCAAACTATTAACTGGCGAACTACTTACTCTAGCTTCCCGGCAACAATTAATAGACTGGATG
GAGGCGGATAAAGTTGCAGGACCACTTCTGCGCTCGGCCCTTCCGGCTGGCTGGTTTATTGCTGATAAAT
CTGGAGCCGGTGAGCGTGGGTCTCGCGGTATCATTGCAGCACTGGGGCCAGATGGTAAGCCCTCCCGTAT
CGTAGTTATCTACACGACGGGGAGTCAGGCAACTATGGATGAACGAAATAGACAGATCGCTGAGATAGGT
GCCTCACTGATTAAGCATTGGTAACTGTCAGACCAAGTTTACTCATATATACTTTAGATTGATTTAAAAC
TTCATTTTTAATTTAAAAGGATCTAGGTGAAGATCCTTTTTGATAATCTCATGACCAAAATCCCTTAACG
TGAGTTTTCGTTCCACTGAGCGTCAGACCCCGTAGAAAAGATCAAAGGATCTTCTTGAGATCCTTTTTTT
CTGCGCGTAATCTGCTGCTTGCAAACAAAAAAACCACCGCTACCAGCGGTGGTTTGTTTGCCGGATCAAG
AGCTACCAACTCTTTTTCCGAAGGTAACTGGCTTCAGCAGAGCGCAGATACCAAATACTGTTCTTCTAGT
GTAGCCGTAGTTAGGCCACCACTTCAAGAACTCTGTAGCACCGCCTACATACCTCGCTCTGCTAATCCTG
TTACCAGTGGCTGCTGCCAGTGGCGATAAGTCGTGTCTTACCGGGTTGGACTCAAGACGATAGTTACCGG
ATAAGGCGCAGCGGTCGGGCTGAACGGGGGGTTCGTGCACACAGCCCAGCTTGGAGCGAACGACCTACAC
CGAACTGAGATACCTACAGCGTGAGCTATGAGAAAGCGCCACGCTTCCCGAAGGGAGAAAGGCGGACAGG
TATCCGGTAAGCGGCAGGGTCGGAACAGGAGAGCGCACGAGGGAGCTTCCAGGGGGAAACGCCTGGTATC
TTTATAGTCCTGTCGGGTTTCGCCACCTCTGACTTGAGCGTCGATTTTTGTGATGCTCGTCAGGGGGGCG
GAGCCTATGGAAAAACGCCAGCAACGCGGCCTTTTTACGGTTCCTGGCCTTTTGCTGGCCTTTTGCTCAC
ATGTTCTTTCCTGCGTTATCCCCTGATTCTGTGGATAACCGTATTACCGCCTTTGAGTGAGCTGATACCG
CTCGCCGCAGCCGAACGACCGAGCGCAGCGAGTCAGTGAGCGAGGAAGCGGAAG
