>Addgene plasmid #59758 | pCAG_smFP V5 | depositor partial sequence | sequence record 94153 | CDS
ATGGGAAAACCTATACCGAACCCCCTCCTTGGACTTGATAGTACTCAGCAGCAGGGTAAGCCCATTCCAA
ACCCACTTCTCGGTCTGGATAGCACACAGCAACAAGGTAAGCCTATCCCTAACCCTCTGTTGGGCCTGGA
CTCCACGGGCCAAGGTGTGAGTAAGGGCGAAGAACTGTTTACCGGCGTGGTCCCAATTCTGGTTGAGCTC
GACGGTGACGTTAACGGACACAAGTTTAGTGTGCGCGGAGAAGGAGAGGGAGATGCCACCAACGGAAAAT
TGACGCTGAAGTTTATATGCACCACGGGAAAGCTGCCGGTGCCGTGGCCGACCTTGGTTACAACCCTGGG
TGGCGGAGTCCAGTGTTTCAGCCGTTACCCAGACCACATGAAGCAGCATGACTTCTTTAAGAGTGCTATG
CCGGAGGGATACGTGCAGGAACGGACGATCAGTTTCAAAGATGACGGTACTTACAAGACGCGAGCCGAGG
TGAAGTTCGAGGGAGACACCTTGGTGAACAGGATAGAACTTAAGGGAATTGATTTCAAGGAAGACGGTAA
TATTCTGGGTCACAAGCTGGAATACAACTTTAACAGCCATAACGTCTACATTACTGCCGACAAGCAGAAG
AACGGCATAAAGGCGAATTTCAAAATTCGGCACAACGTGGAAGGTGGTGGCAAGCCGATCCCGAATCCCC
TGCTGGGCTTGGATAGCACGCAGCAACAGGGAAAGCCCATCCCTAACCCCTTGCTGGGACTCGACAGCAC
CGGAGGCCAGCAAGGCGGTGGCAAACCGATACCCAATCCCCTGCTCGGCCTGGATAGCACCCAGCAGCAA
GGCAAGCCAATCCCCAACCCTCTGCTGGGCCTCGACTCGACAGGTGGCGATGGAAGTGTTCAACTGGCGG
ACCACTATCAGCAGAATACGCCGATCGGAGATGGCCCCGTGCTGTTGCCGGATAATCACTATCTGTCGAC
TCAGAGCGTTCTGAGTAAGGACCCAAACGAAAAACGAGATCACATGGTGTTGTTGGAGTTCGTGACCGCC
GCCGGCATTACGTTGGGAATGGACGAGCTGTACAAGGGCCAAGGAGGCAAGCCCATACCAAATCCCTTGC
TGGGCCTCGACAGCACTCAGCAACAAGGAAAGCCAATACCAAATCCACTGTTGGGCCTCGACAGTACGCA
ACAGCAGGGCAAGCCCATCCCGAACCCGTTGCTGGGACTGGATAGTACCTAA
