>Addgene plasmid #59758 | pCAG_smFP V5 | addgene partial sequence | sequence record 96896 | pCAGGS5 5'-ggttcggcttctggcgtgtgacc-3'
TTCATGCCTTCTTCTTTTTCCTACAGCTCCTGGGCAACGTGCTGGTTATTGTGCTGTCTCATCATTTTGG
CAAAGAATTCGGTACCGCGGGCCCGGCGCGCCAGCTGGATATCTCCGGACCCGGGCTAGCGCAATTGCGG
CCGCCACCATGGGAAAACCTATACCGAACCCCCTCCTTGGACTTGATAGTACTCAGCAGCAGGGTAAGCC
CATTCCAAACCCACTTCTCGGTCTGGATAGCACACAGCAACAAGGTAAGCCTATCCCTAACCCTCTGTTG
GGCCTGGACTCCACGGGCCAAGGTGTGAGTAAGGGCGAAGAACTGTTTACCGGCGTGGTCCCAATTCTGG
TTGAGCTCGACGGTGACGTTAACGGACACAAGTTTAGTGTGCGCGGAGAAGGAGAGGGAGATGCCACCAA
CGGAAAATTGACGCTGAAGTTTATATGCACCACGGGAAAGCTGCCGGTGCCGTGGCCGACCTTGGTTACA
ACCCTGGGTGGCGGAGTCCAGTGTTTCAGCCGTTACCCAGACCACATGAAGCAGCATGACTTCTTTAAGA
GTGCTATGCCGGAGGGATACGTGCAGGAACGGACGATCAGTTTCAAAGATGACGGTACTTACAAGACGCG
AGCCGAGGTGAAGTTCGAGGGAGACACCTTGGTGAACAGGATAGAACTTAAGGGAATTGATTTCAAGGAA
GACGGTAATATTCTGGGTCACAAGCTGGAATACAACTTTAACAGCCATAACGTCTACATTACTG
