>Addgene plasmid #59758 | pCAG_smFP V5 | addgene partial sequence | sequence record 96898 | BGH-rev 5'-TAGAAGGCACAGTCGAGG-3'
GGGAGATCCGACTCGTCTGAGGGCGAAGGCGAAGACGCGGAAGAGCCGCAGAGCCGGCAGCAGGCCGCGG
GAAGGAAGGTCCGCTGGATTGAGGGCCGAAGGGACGTAGCAGAAGGACGTCCCGCGCAGAATCCAGGTGG
CAACACAGGCGAGCAGCCATGGAAAGGACGTCAGCTTCCCCGACAACACCACGGAATTGTCAGTGCCCAA
CAGCCGAGCCCCTGTCCAGCAGCGGGCAAGGCAGGCGGCGATGAGTTCCGCCGTGGCAATAGGGAGGGGG
AAAGCGAAAGTCCCGGAAAGGAGCTGACAGGTGGTGGCAATGCCCCAACCAGTGGGGGTTGCGTCAGCAA
ACACAGTGCACACCACGCCACGTTGCCTGACAACGGGCCACAACTCCTCATAAAGAGACAGCAACCAGGA
TTTATACAAGGAGGAGAAAATGAAAGCCATACGGGAAGCAATAGCATGATACAAAGGCATTAAAGCAGCG
TATCCACATAGCGTAAAAGGAGCAACATAGTTAAGAATACCAGTCAATCTTTCACAAATTTTGTAATCCA
GAGGTTGATTGTCGACACCTGTGGAGAGAAAGGCAAAGTGGATGTCAGTAAGACCAATAGGTGCCTATCA
GAAACGCAAGAGTCTTCTCTGTCTCGACAAGCCCAGTTTCTATTGGTCTCCTTAAACCTGTCTTGTAACC
TTGATACTTACCTGCGGCCTCGACCTTTAGCTATTCATCGGTACCTCGAGCA
