>Addgene plasmid #59758 | pCAG_smFP V5 | addgene partial sequence | sequence record 98421 | pCAGGS-3 5'-TCCTTAAACCTGTCTTGTAA-3'
GCTATTCATCGGTACCTCGAGCACCGGTTTAGGTACTATCCAGTCCCAGCAACGGGTTCGGGATGGGCTT
GCCCTGCTGTTGCGTACTGTCGAGGCCCAACAGTGGATTTGGTATTGGCTTTCCTTGTTGCTGAGTGCTG
TCGAGGCCCAGCAAGGGATTTGGTATGGGCTTGCCTCCTTGGCCCTTGTACAGCTCGTCCATTCCCAACG
TAATGCCGGCGGCGGTCACGAACTCCAACAACACCATGTGATCTCGTTTTTCGTTTGGGTCCTTACTCAG
AACGCTCTGAGTCGACAGATAGTGATTATCCGGCAACAGCACGGGGCCATCTCCGATCGGCGTATTCTGC
TGATAGTGGTCCGCCAGTTGAACACTTCCATCGCCACCTGTCGAGTCGAGGCCCAGCAGAGGGTTGGGGA
TTGGCTTGCCTTGCTGCTGGGTGCTATCCAGGCCGAGCAGGGGATTGGGTATCGGTTTGCCACCGCCTTG
CTGGCCTCCGGTGCTGTCGAGTCCCAGCAAGGGGTTAGGGATGGGCTTTCCCTGTTGCTGCGTGCTATCC
AAGCCCAGCAGGGGATTCGGGATCGGCTTGCCACCACCTTCCACGTTGTGCCGAATTTTGAAATTCGCCT
TTATGCCGTTCTTCTGCTTGTCGGCAGTAATGTAGACGTTATGGCTGTTAAAGTTGTATTCCAGCTTGTG
ACCCA
